>Addgene plasmid #110723 | pLVX-CMV600 | addgene full sequence | sequence record 223913 | Addgene NGS Result
TGGAAGGGCTAATTCACTCCCAAAGAAGACAAGATATCCTTGATCTGTGGATCTACCACACACAAGGCTA
CTTCCCTGATTAGCAGAACTACACACCAGGGCCAGGGGTCAGATATCCACTGACCTTTGGATGGTGCTAC
AAGCTAGTACCAGTTGAGCCAGATAAGGTAGAAGAGGCCAATAAAGGAGAGAACACCAGCTTGTTACACC
CTGTGAGCCTGCATGGGATGGATGACCCGGAGAGAGAAGTGTTAGAGTGGAGGTTTGACAGCCGCCTAGC
ATTTCATCACGTGGCCCGAGAGCTGCATCCGGAGTACTTCAAGAACTGCTGATATCGAGCTTGCTACAAG
GGACTTTCCGCTGGGGACTTTCCAGGGAGGCGTGGCCTGGGCGGGACTGGGGAGTGGCGAGCCCTCAGAT
CCTGCATATAAGCAGCTGCTTTTTGCCTGTACTGGGTCTCTCTGGTTAGACCAGATCTGAGCCTGGGAGC
TCTCTGGCTAACTAGGGAACCCACTGCTTAAGCCTCAATAAAGCTTGCCTTGAGTGCTTCAAGTAGTGTG
TGCCCGTCTGTTGTGTGACTCTGGTAACTAGAGATCCCTCAGACCCTTTTAGTCAGTGTGGAAAATCTCT
AGCAGTGGCGCCCGAACAGGGACTTGAAAGCGAAAGGGAAACCAGAGGAGCTCTCTCGACGCAGGACTCG
GCTTGCTGAAGCGCGCACGGCAAGAGGCGAGGGGCGGCGACTGGTGAGTACGCCAAAAATTTTGACTAGC
GGAGGCTAGAAGGAGAGAGATGGGTGCGAGAGCGTCAGTATTAAGCGGGGGAGAATTAGATCGCGATGGG
AAAAAATTCGGTTAAGGCCAGGGGGAAAGAAAAAATATAAATTAAAACATATAGTATGGGCAAGCAGGGA
GCTAGAACGATTCGCAGTTAATCCTGGCCTGTTAGAAACATCAGAAGGCTGTAGACAAATACTGGGACAG
CTACAACCATCCCTTCAGACAGGATCAGAAGAACTTAGATCATTATATAATACAGTAGCAACCCTCTATT
GTGTGCATCAAAGGATAGAGATAAAAGACACCAAGGAAGCTTTAGACAAGATAGAGGAAGAGCAAAACAA
AAGTAAGACCACCGCACAGCAAGCGGCCGGCCGCTGATCTTCAGACCTGGAGGAGGAGATATGAGGGACA
ATTGGAGAAGTGAATTATATAAATATAAAGTAGTAAAAATTGAACCATTAGGAGTAGCACCCACCAAGGC
AAAGAGAAGAGTGGTGCAGAGAGAAAAAAGAGCAGTGGGAATAGGAGCTTTGTTCCTTGGGTTCTTGGGA
GCAGCAGGAAGCACTATGGGCGCAGCGTCAATGACGCTGACGGTACAGGCCAGACAATTATTGTCTGGTA
TAGTGCAGCAGCAGAACAATTTGCTGAGGGCTATTGAGGCGCAACAGCATCTGTTGCAACTCACAGTCTG
GGGCATCAAGCAGCTCCAGGCAAGAATCCTGGCTGTGGAAAGATACCTAAAGGATCAACAGCTCCTGGGG
ATTTGGGGTTGCTCTGGAAAACTCATTTGCACCACTGCTGTGCCTTGGAATGCTAGTTGGAGTAATAAAT
CTCTGGAACAGATTTGGAATCACACGACCTGGATGGAGTGGGACAGAGAAATTAACAATTACACAAGCTT
AATACACTCCTTAATTGAAGAATCGCAAAACCAGCAAGAAAAGAATGAACAAGAATTATTGGAATTAGAT
AAATGGGCAAGTTTGTGGAATTGGTTTAACATAACAAATTGGCTGTGGTATATAAAATTATTCATAATGA
TAGTAGGAGGCTTGGTAGGTTTAAGAATAGTTTTTGCTGTACTTTCTATAGTGAATAGAGTTAGGCAGGG
ATATTCACCATTATCGTTTCAGACCCACCTCCCAACCCCGAGGGGACCCGACAGGCCCGAAGGAATAGAA
GAAGAAGGTGGAGAGAGAGACAGAGACAGATCCATTCGATTAGTGAACGGATCTCGACGGTATCGCCTTT
AAAAGAAAAGGGGGGATTGGGGGGTACAGTGCAGGGGAAAGAATAGTAGACATAATAGCAACAGACATAC
AAACTAAAGAATTACAAAAACAAATTACAAAAATTCAAAATTTTCGGGTTTATTACAGGGACAGCAGAGA
TCCAGTTTATCGATAGTTATTAATAGTAATCAATTACGGGGTCATTAGTTCATAGCCCATATATGGAGTT
CCGCGTTACATAACTTACGGTAAATGGCCCGCCTGGCTGACCGCCCAACGACCCCCGCCCATTGACGTCA
ATAATGACGTATGTTCCCATAGTAACGCCAATAGGGACTTTCCATTGACGTCAATGGGTGGAGTATTTAC
GGTAAACTGCCCACTTGGCAGTACATCAAGTGTATCATATGCCAAGTACGCCCCCTATTGACGTCAATGA
CGGTAAATGGCCCGCCTGGCATTATGCCCAGTACATGACCTTATGGGACTTTCCTACTTGGCAGTACATC
TACGTATTAGTCATCGCTATTACCATGGTGATGCGGTTTTGGCAGTACATCAATGGGCGTGGATAGCGGT
TTGACTCACGGGGATTTCCAAGTCTCCACCCCATTGACGTCAATGGGAGTTTGTTTTGGCACCAAAATCA
ACGGGACTTTCCAAAATGTCGTAACAACTCCGCCCCATTGACGCAAATGGGCGGTAGGCGTGTACGGTGG
GAGGTCTATATAAGCAGAGCTGGTTTAGTGAACCGTCAGATCCGCTAGCGCTAACTAGTAGATCTCGAGC
TCAAGCTTCGAATTCTGCAGTCGACGGTACCGCGGGCCCGGGATCCACCGGATCTAGATAACTGATCATA
ATCAGCCATACCACATTTGTAGAGGTTTTACTTGCTTTAAAAAACCTCCCACACCTCCCCCTGAACCTGA
AACATAAAATGAATGCAATTGTTGTTGTTAACGACGCGTCTGGAACAATCAACCTCTGGATTACAAAATT
TGTGAAAGATTGACTGGTATTCTTAACTATGTTGCTCCTTTTACGCTATGTGGATACGCTGCTTTAATGC
CTTTGTATCATGCTATTGCTTCCCGTATGGCTTTCATTTTCTCCTCCTTGTATAAATCCTGGTTGCTGTC
TCTTTATGAGGAGTTGTGGCCCGTTGTCAGGCAACGTGGCGTGGTGTGCACTGTGTTTGCTGACGCAACC
CCCACTGGTTGGGGCATTGCCACCACCTGTCAGCTCCTTTCCGGGACTTTCGCTTTCCCCCTCCCTATTG
CCACGGCGGAACTCATCGCCGCCTGCCTTGCCCGCTGCTGGACAGGGGCTCGGCTGTTGGGCACTGACAA
TTCCGTGGTGTTGTCGGGGAAGCTGACGTCCTTTCCATGGCTGCTCGCCTGTGTTGCCACCTGGATTCTG
CGCGGGACGTCCTTCTGCTACGTCCCTTCGGCCCTCAATCCAGCGGACCTTCCTTCCCGCGGCCTGCTGC
CGGCTCTGCGGCCTCTTCCGCGTCTTCGCCTTCGCCCTCAGACGAGTCGGATCTCCCTTTGGGCCGCCTC
CCCGCCTGGAATTAATTCTGCAGTCGAGACCTAGAAAAACATGGAGCAATCACAAGTAGCAATACAGCAG
CTACCAATGCTGATTGTGCCTGGCTAGAAGCACAAGAGGAGGAGGAGGTGGGTTTTCCAGTCACACCTCA
GGTACCTTTAAGACCAATGACTTACAAGGCAGCTGTAGATCTTAGCCACTTTTTAAAAGAAAAGAGGGGA
CTGGAAGGGCTAATTCACTCCCAACGAAGACAAGATATCCTTGATCTGTGGATCTACCACACACAAGGCT
ACTTCCCTGATTAGCAGAACTACACACCAGGGCCAGGGGTCAGATATCCACTGACCTTTGGATGGTGCTA
CAAGCTAGTACCAGTTGAGCCAGATAAGGTAGAAGAGGCCAATAAAGGAGAGAACACCAGCTTGTTACAC
CCTGTGAGCCTGCATGGGATGGATGACCCGGAGAGAGAAGTGTTAGAGTGGAGGTTTGACAGCCGCCTAG
CATTTCATCACGTGGCCCGAGAGCTGCATCCGGAGTACTTCAAGAACTGCTGATATCGAGCTTGCTACAA
GGGACTTTCCGCTGGGGACTTTCCAGGGAGGCGTGGCCTGGGCGGGACTGGGGAGTGGCGAGCCCTCAGA
TCCTGCATATAAGCAGCTGCTTTTTGCCTGTACTGGGTCTCTCTGGTTAGACCAGATCTGAGCCTGGGAG
CTCTCTGGCTAACTAGGGAACCCACTGCTTAAGCCTCAATAAAGCTTGCCTTGAGTGCTTCAAGTAGTGT
GTGCCCGTCTGTTGTGTGACTCTGGTAACTAGAGATCCCTCAGACCCTTTTAGTCAGTGTGGAAAATCTC
TAGCAGTAGTAGTTCATGTCATCTTATTATTCAGTATTTATAACTTGCAAAGAAATGAATATCAGAGAGT
GAGAGGCCTTGACATTGCTAGCGTTTACCGTCGACCTCTAGCTAGAGCTTGGCGTAATCATGGTCATAGC
TGTTTCCTGTGTGAAATTGTTATCCGCTCACAATTCCACACAACATACGAGCCGGAAGCATAAAGTGTAA
AGCCTGGGGTGCCTAATGAGTGAGCTAACTCACATTAATTGCGTTGCGCTCACTGCCCGCTTTCCAGTCG
GGAAACCTGTCGTGCCAGCTGCATTAATGAATCGGCCAACGCGCGGGGAGAGGCGGTTTGCGTATTGGGC
GCTCTTCCGCTTCCTCGCTCACTGACTCGCTGCGCTCGGTCGTTCGGCTGCGGCGAGCGGTATCAGCTCA
CTCAAAGGCGGTAATACGGTTATCCACAGAATCAGGGGATAACGCAGGAAAGAACATGTGAGCAAAAGGC
CAGCAAAAGGCCAGGAACCGTAAAAAGGCCGCGTTGCTGGCGTTTTTCCATAGGCTCCGCCCCCCTGACG
AGCATCACAAAAATCGACGCTCAAGTCAGAGGTGGCGAAACCCGACAGGACTATAAAGATACCAGGCGTT
TCCCCCTGGAAGCTCCCTCGTGCGCTCTCCTGTTCCGACCCTGCCGCTTACCGGATACCTGTCCGCCTTT
CTCCCTTCGGGAAGCGTGGCGCTTTCTCATAGCTCACGCTGTAGGTATCTCAGTTCGGTGTAGGTCGTTC
GCTCCAAGCTGGGCTGTGTGCACGAACCCCCCGTTCAGCCCGACCGCTGCGCCTTATCCGGTAACTATCG
TCTTGAGTCCAACCCGGTAAGACACGACTTATCGCCACTGGCAGCAGCCACTGGTAACAGGATTAGCAGA
GCGAGGTATGTAGGCGGTGCTACAGAGTTCTTGAAGTGGTGGCCTAACTACGGCTACACTAGAAGAACAG
TATTTGGTATCTGCGCTCTGCTGAAGCCAGTTACCTTCGGAAAAAGAGTTGGTAGCTCTTGATCCGGCAA
ACAAACCACCGCTGGTAGCGGTGGTTTTTTTGTTTGCAAGCAGCAGATTACGCGCAGAAAAAAAGGATCT
CAAGAAGATCCTTTGATCTTTTCTACGGGGTCTGACGCTCAGTGGAACGAAAACTCACGTTAAGGGATTT
TGGTCATGAGATTATCAAAAAGGATCTTCACCTAGATCCTTTTAAATTAAAAATGAAGTTTTAAATCAAT
CTAAAGTATATATGAGTAAACTTGGTCTGACAGTTACCAATGCTTAATCAGTGAGGCACCTATCTCAGCG
ATCTGTCTATTTCGTTCATCCATAGTTGCCTGACTCCCCGTCGTGTAGATAACTACGATACGGGAGGGCT
TACCATCTGGCCCCAGTGCTGCAATGATACCGCGAGACCCACGCTCACCGGCTCCAGATTTATCAGCAAT
AAACCAGCCAGCCGGAAGGGCCGAGCGCAGAAGTGGTCCTGCAACTTTATCCGCCTCCATCCAGTCTATT
AATTGTTGCCGGGAAGCTAGAGTAAGTAGTTCGCCAGTTAATAGTTTGCGCAACGTTGTTGCCATTGCTA
CAGGCATCGTGGTGTCACGCTCGTCGTTTGGTATGGCTTCATTCAGCTCCGGTTCCCAACGATCAAGGCG
AGTTACATGATCCCCCATGTTGTGCAAAAAAGCGGTTAGCTCCTTCGGTCCTCCGATCGTTGTCAGAAGT
AAGTTGGCCGCAGTGTTATCACTCATGGTTATGGCAGCACTGCATAATTCTCTTACTGTCATGCCATCCG
TAAGATGCTTTTCTGTGACTGGTGAGTACTCAACCAAGTCATTCTGAGAATAGTGTATGCGGCGACCGAG
TTGCTCTTGCCCGGCGTCAATACGGGATAATACCGCGCCACATAGCAGAACTTTAAAAGTGCTCATCATT
GGAAAACGTTCTTCGGGGCGAAAACTCTCAAGGATCTTACCGCTGTTGAGATCCAGTTCGATGTAACCCA
CTCGTGCACCCAACTGATCTTCAGCATCTTTTACTTTCACCAGCGTTTCTGGGTGAGCAAAAACAGGAAG
GCAAAATGCCGCAAAAAAGGGAATAAGGGCGACACGGAAATGTTGAATACTCATACTCTTCCTTTTTCAA
TATTATTGAAGCATTTATCAGGGTTATTGTCTCATGAGCGGATACATATTTGAATGTATTTAGAAAAATA
AACAAATAGGGGTTCCGCGCACATTTCCCCGAAAAGTGCCACCTGACGTCGACGGATCGGGAGATCAACT
TGTTTATTGCAGCTTATAATGGTTACAAATAAAGCAATAGCATCACAAATTTCACAAATAAAGCATTTTT
TTCACTGCATTCTAGTTGTGGTTTGTCCAAACTCATCAATGTATCTTATCATGTCTGGATCAACTGGATA
ACTCAAGCTAACCAAAATCATCCCAAACTTCCCACCCCATACCCTATTACCACTGCCAATTACCTGTGGT
TTCATTTACTCTAAACCTGTGATTCCTCTGAATTATTTTCATTTTAAAGAAATTGTATTTGTTAAATATG
TACTACAAACTTAGTAGT
Features (pLannotate 1.2.2; 22 found; start..end, strand, type, name):
    377..634     +  LTR            5' LTR (truncated): truncated 5' long terminal repeat (LTR) from HIV-1
    681..806     +  misc_feature   HIV-1 Ψ: packaging signal of human immunodeficiency virus type 1
    790..1128    +  CDS            HIV-1 gag (fragment): gag protein from human immunodeficiency virus 1; gag
   1303..1536    +  misc_feature   RRE: The Rev response element (RRE) of HIV-1 allows for Rev-dependent mRNA export from the nucleus to the cytoplasm.
   1913..2013    +  CDS            Rev (fragment): human immunodeficiency virus 1 (HIV-1) Rev protein; rev; enhances nuclear export of unspliced and incompletely spliced viral mRNAs
   2028..2143    +  misc_feature   cPPT/CTS: central polypurine tract and central termination sequence of HIV-1 (lacking the first T)
   2244..2547    +  enhancer       CMV enhancer: human cytomegalovirus immediate early enhancer
   2548..2751    +  promoter       CMV promoter: human cytomegalovirus (CMV) immediate early promoter
   2790..2846    +  misc_feature   MCS: multiple cloning site
   2863..2947    +  CDS            large T antigen (fragment): large T antigen from SV40 (simian virus 40)
   2987..3575    +  misc_feature   WPRE: woodchuck hepatitis virus posttranscriptional regulatory element
   3592..4110    +  CDS            nef (fragment): NEF_HV1BR - Experimental evidence at protein level: Swiss-Prot protein existence level 1. Extracellular Nef protein targets CD4(+) T-lymphocytes for apoptosis by interacting with CXCR4 surface receptors (PubMed:14990729). From Human immunodeficiency virus type 1 group M subtype B (isolate BRU/LAI) (HIV-1).
   4158..4415    +  LTR            5' LTR (truncated): truncated 5' long terminal repeat (LTR) from HIV-1
   4567..4583    -  protein_bind   lac operator: The lac repressor binds to the lac operator to inhibit transcription in E. coli. This inhibition can be relieved by adding lactose or isopropyl-β-D-thiogalactopyranoside (IPTG). lac repressor encoded by lacI
   4591..4621    -  promoter       lac promoter: promoter for the E. coli lac operon
   4636..4657    -  protein_bind   CAP binding site: CAP binding activates transcription in the presence of cAMP. E. coli catabolite activator protein
   4670..4762    -  CDS            lacI (fragment): lac repressor; lacI; The lac repressor binds to the lac operator to inhibit transcription in E. coli. This inhibition can be relieved by adding lactose or isopropyl-β-D-thiogalactopyranoside (IPTG).
   4945..5533    -  rep_origin     ori: high-copy-number ColE1/pMB1/pBR322/pUC origin of replication
   5704..6564    -  CDS            AmpR: β-lactamase; bla; confers resistance to ampicillin, carbenicillin, and related antibiotics
   6565..6669    -  promoter       AmpR promoter: bla
   6717..6851    +  polyA_signal   SV40 poly(A) signal: SV40 polyadenylation signal
   7018..329     +  CDS            nef (fragment) (across the origin): NEF_HV1BR - Experimental evidence at protein level: Swiss-Prot protein existence level 1. Extracellular Nef protein targets CD4(+) T-lymphocytes for apoptosis by interacting with CXCR4 surface receptors (PubMed:14990729). From Human immunodeficiency virus type 1 group M subtype B (isolate BRU/LAI) (HIV-1).
