[The description below was written by a language model from this plasmid's Addgene catalogue record and pLannotate feature annotations shown in this document.]
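Description:
pLVX-CMV600 is an empty lentiviral backbone derived from pLVX, intended for mammalian expression of a user-supplied gene at reduced levels. It is maintained in E. coli through a high-copy ColE1/pUC-type origin and selected with ampicillin via the β-lactamase gene and its native promoter; remnants of the lac promoter/operator region sit next to the origin as cloning-vector carryover. The catalogue lists the backbone as about 8,000 bp, whereas the sequenced record annotated here is 7,018 nt, so the catalogue figure appears to be approximate.

The viral portion is flanked by two HIV-1 LTR sequences (both labelled by the annotation software as truncated 5' LTRs, with adjoining nef-derived sequence that belongs to the U3-proximal region). Between them lie the Ψ packaging signal with a short gag fragment, the Rev response element for Rev-dependent nuclear export of the genomic RNA, and the cPPT/CTS, which aids nuclear import of the reverse-transcribed genome. The expression cassette consists of the CMV immediate-early enhancer and promoter followed by a multiple cloning site and a WPRE, which enhances transcript stability and expression. The record states that the CMV promoter was truncated and the MCS altered relative to the parent vector; the truncation is what is meant to weaken expression, although the annotation still detects both enhancer and core promoter segments and does not show exactly what was removed. No mammalian selection marker or reporter is annotated.

Genes are inserted by restriction cloning into the MCS. The stated purpose is lentiviral delivery with lowered ectopic expression, and the associated work concerns light-sheet imaging of adherent cells.
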