Addgene plasmid #110723: pLVX-CMV600
Purpose: (Empty Backbone) Lentiviral system for reduced ectopic expression.
Depositing lab: Kevin Dean & Reto Fiolka. Depositing organization: University of Texas Southwestern Medical Center. Publication: Diagonally Scanned Light-Sheet Microscopy for Fast Volumetric Imaging of Adherent Cells. Dean KM, Roudot P, Reis CR, Welf ES, Mettlen M, Fiolka R. Biophys J. 2016 Mar 29;110(6):1456-65. doi: 10.1016/j.bpj.2016.01.029. PubMed 27028654.
Backbone
  Vector backbone: pLVX
  Backbone size (bp): 8000
  Modifications to backbone: Truncated CMV promoter, altered MCS.
  Vector type: Mammalian Expression, Lentiviral
Growth in bacteria
  Bacterial resistance: Ampicillin, 100 μg/mL
  Growth temperature: 37°C
  Growth strain: NEB Stable
  Copy number: High Copy
Gene/Insert
  Cloning method: Restriction Enzyme
Terms and licenses: Academic/Nonprofit Terms; Industry Terms: Not Available to Industry
How to cite: pLVX-CMV600 was a gift from Kevin Dean & Reto Fiolka (Addgene plasmid # 110723 ; http://n2t.net/addgene:110723 ; RRID:Addgene_110723)
