>Addgene plasmid #110723 | pLVX-CMV600 | depositor partial sequence | sequence record 218275 | MCS
NNNNNNNNNNNNTGCATTCNTTTNNNNTTTCAGGGTTCAGNGGGGAAGGTNGTGGGAAGGTTTTTTAAAG
CAAGTAAAACCTCTACAAATGTGGTATGGCTGATTATGATCAGTTATCTAGATCCGGTGGATCCCGGGCC
CGCGGTACCGTCGACTGCAGAATTCGAAGCTTGAGCTCGAGATCTACTAGTTAGCGCTAGCGGATCTGAC
GGTTCACTAAACCAGCTCTGCTTATATAGACCTCCCACCGTACACGCCTACCGCCCATTTGCGTCAATGG
GGCGGAGTTGTTACGACATTTTGGAAAGTCCCGTTGATTTTGGTGCCAAAACAAACTCCCATTGACGTCA
ATGGGGTGGAGACTTGGAAATCCCCGTGAGTCAAACCGCTATCCACGCCCATTGATGTACTGCCAAAACC
GCATCACCATGGTAATAGCGATGACTAATACGTAGATGTACTGCCAAGTAGGAAAGTCCCATAAGGTCAT
GTACTGGGCATAATGCCAGGCGGGCCATTTACCGTCATTGACGTCAATAGGGGGCGTACTTGGCATATGA
TACACTTGATGTACTGCCAAGTGGGCAGTTTACCGTAAATACTCCACCCATTGACGTCAATGGAAAGTCC
CTATTGGCGTTACTATGGGAACATACGTCATTATTGACGTCAATGGGCGGGGGTCGTTGGGCGGTCAGCC
AGGCGGGCCATTTACCGTAAGTTATGTAACGCGGAACTCCATATATGGGCTATGAACTAATGACCCCGTA
ATTGATTACTATTAATAACTATCGATAAACTGGATCTCTGCTGTCCCTGTAATAAACCCGAAAATTTTGA
ATTTTTGTAATTTGTTTTTGTAATTCTTTANTTTGTATGTCTGTTGCTATTATGTCTACTATTCTTTCCC
CTGCACTGTACCCCCCAATCCCCCCTTTTCTTTTAAAGGCGATACCGTCGAGATCCGTTCACTAATCGAA
TGGATCTGTCTCTGTCTCTCTCTCCACCTTCTTCTTCTATTCCTTCGGGCCTGTCGNNCCCCTNGGGTTG
GGGANGTNNGGNCNNGAAANNNNANNNNNAATANTCCCNTNNNNNNNTNCNNNTTNNCNNATANNNANGT
ANNNGNNAAAANNANTNNTTNNNANCNANCANANNNNCNNNNNNNNNNNNNN
